>Addgene plasmid #109372 | pRRL-TetO-Pax7-IRES-EGFP | addgene full sequence | sequence record 417423 | Addgene NGS Result
AGCTTAATGTAGTCTTATGCAATACTCTTGTAGTCTTGCAACATGGTAACGATGAGTTAGCAACATGCCT
TACAAGGAGAGAAAAAGCACCGTGCATGCCGATTGGTGGAAGTAAGGTGGTACGATCGTGCCTTATTAGG
AAGGCAACAGACGGGTCTGACATGGATTGGACGAACCACTGAATTGCCGCATTGCAGAGATATTGTATTT
AAGTGCCTAGCTCGATACATAAACGGGTCTCTCTGGTTAGACCAGATCTGAGCCTGGGAGCTCTCTGGCT
AACTAGGGAACCCACTGCTTAAGCCTCAATAAAGCTTGCCTTGAGTGCTTCAAGTAGTGTGTGCCCGTCT
GTTGTGTGACTCTGGTAACTAGAGATCCCTCAGACCCTTTTAGTCAGTGTGGAAAATCTCTAGCAGTGGC
GCCCGAACAGGGACTTGAAAGCGAAAGGGAAACCAGAGGAGCTCTCTCGACGCAGGACTCGGCTTGCTGA
AGCGCGCACGGCAAGAGGCGAGGGGCGGCGACTGGTGAGTACGCCAAAAATTTTGACTAGCGGAGGCTAG
AAGGAGAGAGATGGGTGCGAGAGCGTCAGTATTAAGCGGGGGAGAATTAGATCGCGATGGGAAAAAATTC
GGTTAAGGCCAGGGGGAAAGAAAAAATATAAATTAAAACATATAGTATGGGCAAGCAGGGAGCTAGAACG
ATTCGCAGTTAATCCTGGCCTGTTAGAAACATCAGAAGGCTGTAGACAAATACTGGGACAGCTACAACCA
TCCCTTCAGACAGGATCAGAAGAACTTAGATCATTATATAATACAGTAGCAACCCTCTATTGTGTGCATC
AAAGGATAGAGATAAAAGACACCAAGGAAGCTTTAGACAAGATAGAGGAAGAGCAAAACAAAAGTAAGAC
CACCGCACAGCAAGCGGCCGCTGATCTTCAGACCTGGAGGAGGAGATATGAGGGACAATTGGAGAAGTGA
ATTATATAAATATAAAGTAGTAAAAATTGAACCATTAGGAGTAGCACCCACCAAGGCAAAGAGAAGAGTG
GTGCAGAGAGAAAAAAGAGCAGTGGGAATAGGAGCTTTGTTCCTTGGGTTCTTGGGAGCAGCAGGAAGCA
CTATGGGCGCAGCGTCAATGACGCTGACGGTACAGGCCAGACAATTATTGTCTGGTATAGTGCAGCAGCA
GAACAATTTGCTGAGGGCTATTGAGGCGCAACAGCATCTGTTGCAACTCACAGTCTGGGGCATCAAGCAG
CTCCAGGCAAGAATCCTGGCTGTGGAAAGATACCTAAAGGATCAACAGCTCCTGGGGATTTGGGGTTGCT
CTGGAAAACTCATTTGCACCACTGCTGTGCCTTGGAATGCTAGTTGGAGTAATAAATCTCTGGAACAGAT
TTGGAATCACACGACCTGGATGGAGTGGGACAGAGAAATTAACAATTACACAAGCTTAATACACTCCTTA
ATTGAAGAATCGCAAAACCAGCAAGAAAAGAATGAACAAGAATTATTGGAATTAGATAAATGGGCAAGTT
TGTGGAATTGGTTTAACATAACAAATTGGCTGTGGTATATAAAATTATTCATAATGATAGTAGGAGGCTT
GGTAGGTTTAAGAATAGTTTTTGCTGTACTTTCTATAGTGAATAGAGTTAGGCAGGGATATTCACCATTA
TCGTTTCAGACCCACCTCCCAACCCCGAGGGGACCCGACAGGCCCGAAGGAATAGAAGAAGAAGGTGGAG
AGAGAGACAGAGACAGATCCATTCGATTAGTGAACGGATCGGCACTGCGTGCGCCAATTCTGCAGACAAA
TGGCAGTATTCATCCACAATTTTAAAAGAAAAGGGGGGATTGGGGGGTACAGTGCAGGGGAAAGAATAGT
AGACATAATAGCAACAGACATACAAACTAAAGAATTACAAAAACAAATTACAAAAATTCAAAATTTTCGG
GTTTATTACAGGGACAGCAGAGATCCAGTTTGGTTATCGAGTTTACCACTCCCTATCAGTGATAGAGAAA
AGTGAAAGTCGAGTTTACCACTCCCTATCAGTGATAGAGAAAAGTGAAAGTCGAGTTTACCACTCCCTAT
CAGTGATAGAGAAAAGTGAAAGTCGAGTTTACCACTCCCTATCAGTGATAGAGAAAAGTGAAAGTCGAGT
TTACCACTCCCTATCAGTGATAGAGAAAAGTGAAAGTCGAGTTTACCACTCCCTATCAGTGATAGAGAAA
AGTGAAAGTCGAGTTTACCACTCCCTATCAGTGATAGAGAAAAGTGAAAGTCGAGCTCGGTACCCGGGTC
GAGGTAGGCGTGTACGGTGGGAGGCCTATATAAGCAGAGCTCGTTTAGTGAACCGTCAGATCGCCTGGAG
ACGCCATCCACGCTGTTTTGACCTCCATAGAAGACACCGGGACCGATCCAGCCTCCGCGGCCCCGAATTC
GTTAACGGATCCGCCACCATGGCGGCCCTTCCCGGCACGGTACCGAGAATGATGCGGCCGGCTCCGGGGC
AGAACTACCCCCGCACGGGATTCCCTTTGGAAGTGTCCACCCCGCTTGGCCAAGGCCGGGTCAATCAGCT
GGGAGGGGTCTTCATCAATGGGCGACCCCTGCCTAACCACATCCGCCACAAGATAGTGGAGATGGCCCAC
CATGGCATCCGGCCCTGTGTCATCTCCCGACAGCTGCGTGTCTCCCACGGCTGCGTCTCCAAGATTCTTT
GCCGCTACCAGGAGACCGGGTCCATCCGGCCTGGGGCCATCGGCGGCAGCAAGCCCAGACAGGTGGCGAC
TCCGGATGTAGAGAAAAAGATTGAGGAGTACAAGAGGGAAAACCCAGGCATGTTCAGCTGGGAGATCCGG
GACAGGCTGCTGAAGGATGGGCACTGTGACCGAAGCACTGTGCCCTCAGTGAGTTCGATTAGCCGCGTGC
TCAGAATCAAGTTCGGGAAGAAAGAGGAGGAGGATGAAGCGGACAAGAAGGAGGACGACGGCGAAAAGAA
GGCCAAACACAGCATCGACGGCATCCTGGGCGACAAAGGGAACCGGCTGGACGAGGGCTCGGATGTGGAG
TCGGAACCTGACCTCCCACTGAAGCGCAAGCAGCGACGCAGTCGGACCACATTCACGGCCGAGCAGCTGG
AGGAGCTGGAGAAGGCCTTTGAGAGGACCCACTACCCAGACATATACACCCGCGAGGAGCTGGCGCAGAG
GACCAAGCTGACAGAGGCGCGTGTGCAGGTCTGGTTCAGTAACCGCCGCGCCCGTTGGCGTAAGCAGGCA
GGAGCCAACCAGCTGGCGGCGTTCAACCACCTTCTGCCAGGAGGCTTCCCGCCCACCGGCATGCCCACGC
TGCCCCCCTACCAGCTGCCGGACTCCACCTACCCCACCACCACCATCTCCCAAGATGGGGGCAGCACTGT
GCACCGGCCTCAGCCCCTGCCACCGTCCACCATGCACCAGGGCGGGCTGGCTGCAGCGGCTGCAGCCGCC
GACACCAGCTCTGCCTACGGAGCCCGCCACAGCTTCTCCAGCTACTCTGACAGCTTCATGAATCCGGCGG
CGCCCTCCAACCACATGAACCCGGTCAGCAACGGCCTGTCTCCTCAGGTGATGAGCATCTTGGGCAACCC
CAGTGCGGTGCCCCCGCAGCCACAGGCTGACTTCTCCATCTCCCCGCTGCATGGCGGCCTGGACTCGGCC
ACCTCCATCTCAGCCAGCTGCAGCCAGCGGGCCGACTCCATCAAGCCAGGAGACAGCCTGCCCACCTCCC
AGGCCTACTGCCCACCCACCTACAGCACCACCGGCTACAGCGTGGACCCCGTGGCCGGCTATCAGTACGG
CCAGTACGGCCAGAGTGAGTGCCTGGTGCCCTGGGCGTCCCCCGTCCCCATTCCTTCTCCCACCCCCAGG
GCCTCCTGCTTGTTTATGGAGAGCTACAAGGTGGTGTCAGGGTGGGGAATGTCCATTTCACAGATGGAAA
AATTGAAGTCCAGCCAGATGGAACAGTTCACCTAACTCGAGTTCGAAAACGGATCTCCGCGGCCCCGAAT
TCCSCCCYCYCCCYCCCCCCCCCCTAACGTTACTGGCCGAAGCCGCTTGGAATAAGGCCGGTGTGCGTTT
GTCTATATGTTATTTTCCACCATATTGCCGTCTTTTGGCAATGTGAGGGCCCGGAAACCTGGCCCTGTCT
TCTTGACGAGCATTCCTAGGGGTCTTTCCCCTCTCGCCAAAGGAATGCAAGGTCTGTTGAATGTCGTGAA
GGAAGCAGTTCCTCTGGAAGCTTCTTGAAGACAAACAACGTCTGTAGCGACCCTTTGCAGGCAGCGGAAC
CCCCCACCTGGCGACAGGTGCCTCTGCGGCCAAAAGCCACGTGTATAAGATACACCTGCAAAGGCGGCAC
AACCCCAGTGCCACGTTGTGAGTTGGATAGTTGTGGAAAGAGTCAAATGGCTCTCCTCAAGCGTATTCAA
CAAGGGGCTGAAGGATGCCCAGAAGGTACCCCATTGTATGGGATCTGATCTGGGGCCTCGGTGCACATGC
TTTACATGTGTTTAGTCGAGGTTAAAAAAACGTCTAGGCCCCCCGAACCACGGGGACGTGGTTTTCCTTT
GAAAAACACGATGATAAGCTTGCCACAACCATGGTGAGCAAGGGCGAGGAGCTGTTCACCGGGGTGGTGC
CCATCCTGGTCGAGCTGGACGGCGACGTAAACGGCCACAAGTTCAGCGTGTCCGGCGAGGGCGAGGGCGA
TGCCACCTACGGCAAGCTGACCCTGAAGTTCATCTGCACCACCGGCAAGCTGCCCGTGCCCTGGCCCACC
CTCGTGACCACCCTGACCTACGGCGTGCAGTGCTTCAGCCGCTACCCCGACCACATGAAGCAGCACGACT
TCTTCAAGTCCGCCATGCCCGAAGGCTACGTCCAGGAGCGCACCATCTTCTTCAAGGACGACGGCAACTA
CAAGACCCGCGCCGAGGTGAAGTTCGAGGGCGACACCCTGGTGAACCGCATCGAGCTGAAGGGCATCGAC
TTCAAGGAGGACGGCAACATCCTGGGGCACAAGCTGGAGTACAACTACAACAGCCACAACGTCTATATCA
TGGCCGACAAGCAGAAGAACGGCATCAAGGTGAACTTCAAGATCCGCCACAACATCGAGGACGGCAGCGT
GCAGCTCGCCGACCACTACCAGCAGAACACCCCCATCGGCGACGGCCCCGTGCTGCTGCCCGACAACCAC
TACCTGAGCACCCAGTCCGCCCTGAGCAAAGACCCCAACGAGAAGCGCGATCACATGGTCCTGCTGGAGT
TCGTGACCGCCGCCGGGATCACTCTCGGCATGGACGAGCTGTACAAGTAAGGGATCATCGCTAGCACCGG
TCTGCAGTCTAGAGTCGACAATCAACCTCTGGATTACAAAATTTGTGAAAGATTGACTGGTATTCTTAAC
TATGTTGCTCCTTTTACGCTATGTGGATACGCTGCTTTAATGCCTTTGTATCATGCTATTGCTTCCCGTA
TGGCTTTCATTTTCTCCTCCTTGTATAAATCCTGGTTGCTGTCTCTTTATGAGGAGTTGTGGCCCGTTGT
CAGGCAACGTGGCGTGGTGTGCACTGTGTTTGCTGACGCAACCCCCACTGGTTGGGGCATTGCCACCACC
TGTCAGCTCCTTTCCGGGACTTTCGCTTTCCCCCTCCCTATTGCCACGGCGGAACTCATCGCCGCCTGCC
TTGCCCGCTGCTGGACAGGGGCTCGGCTGTTGGGCACTGACAATTCCGTGGTGTTGTCGGGGAAGCTGAC
GTCCTTTCCATGGCTGCTCGCCTGTGTTGCCACCTGGATTCTGCGCGGGACGTCCTTCTGCTACGTCCCT
TCGGCCCTCAATCCAGCGGACCTTCCTTCCCGCGGCCTGCTGCCGGCTCTGCGGCCTCTTCCGCGTCTTC
GCCTTCGCCCTCAGACGAGTCGGATCTCCCTTTGGGCCGCCTCCCCGCCTGGAATTAATTCGAGCTCGGT
ACCTTTAAGACCAATGACTTACAAGGCAGCTGTAGATCTTAGCCACTTTTTAAAAGAAAAGGGGGGACTG
GAAGGGCTAATTCACTCCCAACGAAGACAAGATCTGCTTTTTGCTTGTACTGGGTCTCTCTGGTTAGACC
AGATCTGAGCCTGGGAGCTCTCTGGCTAACTAGGGAACCCACTGCTTAAGCCTCAATAAAGCTTGCCTTG
AGTGCTTCAAGTAGTGTGTGCCCGTCTGTTGTGTGACTCTGGTAACTAGAGATCCCTCAGACCCTTTTAG
TCAGTGTGGAAAATCTCTAGCAGTAGTAGTTCATGTCATCTTATTATTCAGTATTTATAACTTGCAAAGA
AATGAATATCAGAGAGTGAGAGGAACTTGTTTATTGCAGCTTATAATGGTTACAAATAAAGCAATAGCAT
CACAAATTTCACAAATAAAGCATTTTTTTCACTGCATTCTAGTTGTGGTTTGTCCAAACTCATCAATGTA
TCTTATCATGTCTGGCTCTAGCTATCCCGCCCCTAACTCCGCCCATCCCGCCCCTAACTCCGCCCAGTTC
CGCCCATTCTCCGCCCCATGGCTGACTAATTTTTTTTATTTATGCAGAGGCCGAGGCCGCCTCGGCCTCT
GAGCTATTCCAGAAGTAGTGAGGAGGCTTTTTTGGAGGCCTAGGGACGTACCCAATTCGCCCTATAGTGA
GTCGTATTACGCGCGCTCACTGGCCGTCGTTTTACAACGTCGTGACTGGGAAAACCCTGGCGTTACCCAA
CTTAATCGCCTTGCAGCACATCCCCCTTTCGCCAGCTGGCGTAATAGCGAAGAGGCCCGCACCGATCGCC
CTTCCCAACAGTTGCGCAGCCTGAATGGCGAATGGG
[124 nt withheld, positions 6897-7020]
C
[91 nt withheld, positions 7022-7112]
A
[49 nt withheld, positions 7114-7162]
CCTTTGACGTTGGAGTCCACGTTCTTT
[37 nt withheld, positions 7190-7226]
ACCCTATCTCGGTCTATTCTTTTGATTTATAAGGGATTTTGCCGATTTCGGCCTATTGGTTAAAAAATGA
GCTGATTTAACAAAAATTTAACGCGAATTTTAACAAAATATTAACGCTTACAATTTAGGTGGCACTTTTC
GGGGAAATGTGCGCGGAACCCCTATTTGTTTATTTTTCTAAATACATTCAAATATGTATCCGCTCATGAG
ACAATAACCCTGATAAATGCTTCAATAATATTGAAAAAGGAAGAGTATGAGTATTCAACATTTCCGTGTC
GCCCTTATTCCCTTTTTTGCGGCATTTTGCCTTCCTGTTTTTGCTCACCCAGAAACGCTGGTGAAAGTAA
AAGATGCTGAAGATCAGTTGGGTGCACGAGTGGGTTACATCGAACTGGATCTCAACAGCGGTAAGATCCT
TGAGAGTTTTCGCCCCGAAGAACGTTTTCCAATGATGAGCACTTTTAAAGTTCTGCTATGTGGCGCGGTA
TTATCCCGTATTGACGCCGGGCAAGAGCAACTCGGTCGCCGCATACACTATTCTCAGAATGACTTGGTTG
AGTACTCACCAGTCACAGAAAAGCATCTTACGGATGGCATGACAGTAAGAGAATTATGCAGTGCTGCCAT
AACCATGAGTGATAACACTGCGGCCAACTTACTTCTGACAACGATCGGAGGACCGAAGGAGCTAACCGCT
TTTTTGCACAACATGGGGGATCATGTAACTCGCCTTGATCGTTGGGAACCGGAGCTGAATGAAGCCATAC
CAAACGACGAGCGTGACACCACGATGCCTGTAGCAATGGCAACAACGTTGCGCAAACTATTAACTGGCGA
ACTACTTACTCTAGCTTCCCGGCAACAATTAATAGACTGGATGGAGGCGGATAAAGTTGCAGGACCACTT
CTGCGCTCGGCCCTTCCGGCTGGCTGGTTTATTGCTGATAAATCTGGAGCCGGTGAGCGTGGGTCTCGCG
GTATCATTGCAGCACTGGGGCCAGATGGTAAGCCCTCCCGTATCGTAGTTATCTACACGACGGGGAGTCA
GGCAACTATGGATGAACGAAATAGACAGATCGCTGAGATAGGTGCCTCACTGATTAAGCATTGGTAACTG
TCAGACCAAGTTTACTCATATATACTTTAGATTGATTTAAAACTTCATTTTTAATTTAAAAGGATCTAGG
TGAAGATCCTTTTTGATAATCTCATGACCAAAATCCCTTAACGTGAGTTTTCGTTCCACTGAGCGTCAGA
CCCCGTAGAAAAGATCAAAGGATCTTCTTGAGATCCTTTTTTTCTGCGCGTAATCTGCTGCTTGCAAACA
AAAAAACCACCGCTACCAGCGGTGGTTTGTTTGCCGGATCAAGAGCTACCAACTCTTTTTCCGAAGGTAA
CTGGCTTCAGCAGAGCGCAGATACCAAATACTGTTCTTCTAGTGTAGCCGTAGTTAGGCCACCACTTCAA
GAACTCTGTAGCACCGCCTACATACCTCGCTCTGCTAATCCTGTTACCAGTGGCTGCTGCCAGTGGCGAT
AAGTCGTGTCTTACCGGGTTGGACTCAAGACGATAGTTACCGGATAAGGCGCAGCGGTCGGGCTGAACGG
GGGGTTCGTGCACACAGCCCAGCTTGGAGCGAACGACCTACACCGAACTGAGATACCTACAGCGTGAGCT
ATGAGAAAGCGCCACGCTTCCCGAAGGGAGAAAGGCGGACAGGTATCCGGTAAGCGGCAGGGTCGGAACA
GGAGAGCGCACGAGGGAGCTTCCAGGGGGAAACGCCTGGTATCTTTATAGTCCTGTCGGGTTTCGCCACC
TCTGACTTGAGCGTCGATTTTTGTGATGCTCGTCAGGGGGGCGGAGCCTATGGAAAAACGCCAGCAACGC
GGCCTTTTTACGGTTCCTGGCCTTTTGCTGGCCTTTTGCTCACATGTTCTTTCCTGCGTTATCCCCTGAT
TCTGTGGATAACCGTATTACCGCCTTTGAGTGAGCTGATACCGCTCGCCGCAGCCGAACGACCGAGCGCA
GCGAGTCAGTGAGCGAGGAAGCGGAAGAGCGCCCAATACGCAAACCGCCTCTCCCCGCGCGTTGGCCGAT
TCATTAATGCAGCTGGCACGACAGGTTTCCCGACTGGAAAGCGGGCAGTGAGCGCAACGCAATTAATGTG
AGTTAGCTCACTCATTAGGCACCCCAGGCTTTACACTTTATGCTTCCGGCTCGTATGTTGTGTGGAATTG
TGAGCGGATAACAATTTCACACAGGAAACAGCTATGACCATGATTACGCCAAGCGCGCAATTAACCCTCA
CTAAAGGGAACAAAAGCTGGAGCTGCA
Features (pLannotate 1.2.2; 29 found; start..end, strand, type, name):
      8..234     +  promoter       RSV promoter: Rous sarcoma virus enhancer/promoter
    235..415     +  LTR            5' LTR (truncated): truncated 5' long terminal repeat (LTR) from HIV-1
    462..587     +  misc_feature   HIV-1 Ψ: packaging signal of human immunodeficiency virus type 1
    571..934     +  CDS            HIV-1 gag (fragment): gag protein from human immunodeficiency virus 1; gag
   1080..1313    +  misc_feature   RRE: The Rev response element (RRE) of HIV-1 allows for Rev-dependent mRNA export from the nucleus to the cytoplasm.
   1690..1790    +  CDS            Rev (fragment): human immunodeficiency virus 1 (HIV-1) Rev protein; rev; enhances nuclear export of unspliced and incompletely spliced viral mRNAs
   1840..1957    +  misc_feature   cPPT/CTS: central polypurine tract and central termination sequence of HIV-1
   2010..2280    +  protein_bind   tetracycline response element: contains seven copies of the tetracycline operator tetO tetracycline repressor TetR
   2291..2308    +  misc_feature   MCS (fragment): pUC18/19 multiple cloning site
   2313..2351    +  promoter       minimal CMV promoter: human cytomegalovirus (CMV) immediate early promoter
   2469..3866    +  CDS            PAX7 (fragment): PAX7_HUMAN - Also known as HUP1. Experimental evidence at protein level: Swiss-Prot protein existence level 1. Transcription factor that is involved in the regulation of muscle stem cells proliferation, playing a role in myogenesis and muscle regeneration. From Homo sapiens (Human).
   4175..4637    +  misc_feature   IRES: internal ribosome entry site (IRES) of the encephalomyocarditis virus (EMCV)
   4651..5370    +  CDS            EGFP: the original enhanced GFP (Yang et al., 1996) mammalian codon-optimized
   5410..5998    +  misc_feature   WPRE: woodchuck hepatitis virus posttranscriptional regulatory element
   6019..6087    +  CDS            nef (fragment): NEF_HV1Z2 - Experimental evidence at protein level: Swiss-Prot protein existence level 1. Extracellular Nef protein targets CD4(+) T-lymphocytes for apoptosis by interacting with CXCR4 surface receptors. From Human immunodeficiency virus type 1 group M subtype D (isolate Z2/CDC-Z34) (HIV-1).
   6089..6322    +  LTR            3' LTR (ΔU3): self-inactivating 3' long terminal repeat (LTR) from HIV-1
   6394..6515    +  polyA_signal   SV40 poly(A) signal: SV40 polyadenylation signal
   6555..6690    +  rep_origin     SV40 ori: SV40 origin of replication
   6711..6729    -  promoter       T7 promoter: promoter for bacteriophage T7 RNA polymerase
   6737..6892    +  CDS            lacZα (fragment): LacZα fragment of β-galactosidase; lacZ fragment
   6897..7325    +  rep_origin     f1 ori (sequence partly withheld): f1 bacteriophage origin of replication; arrow indicates direction of (+) strand synthesis
   7378..7482    +  promoter       AmpR promoter: bla
   7483..8343    +  CDS            AmpR: β-lactamase; bla; confers resistance to ampicillin, carbenicillin, and related antibiotics
   8514..9102    +  rep_origin     ori: high-copy-number ColE1/pMB1/pBR322/pUC origin of replication
   9285..9377    +  CDS            lacI (fragment): lac repressor; lacI; The lac repressor binds to the lac operator to inhibit transcription in E. coli. This inhibition can be relieved by adding lactose or isopropyl-β-D-thiogalactopyranoside (IPTG).
   9390..9411    +  protein_bind   CAP binding site: CAP binding activates transcription in the presence of cAMP. E. coli catabolite activator protein
   9426..9456    +  promoter       lac promoter: promoter for the E. coli lac operon
   9464..9480    +  protein_bind   lac operator: The lac repressor binds to the lac operator to inhibit transcription in E. coli. This inhibition can be relieved by adding lactose or isopropyl-β-D-thiogalactopyranoside (IPTG). lac repressor encoded by lacI
   9525..9543    +  promoter       T3 promoter: promoter for bacteriophage T3 RNA polymerase
