[The description below was written by a language model from this plasmid's Addgene catalogue record and pLannotate feature annotations shown in this document.]
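Description:
pRRL-TetO-Pax7-IRES-EGFP is a third-generation, self-inactivating HIV-1 lentiviral transfer plasmid of about 9.6 kb, built on the pRRL backbone for doxycycline-inducible expression of human PAX7 in mammalian cells. It is propagated in E. coli through a high-copy ColE1/pUC-type origin with ampicillin selection (AmpR). The backbone also carries an f1 ori, an SV40 origin, and remnants of lac, T7 and T3 cloning-vector elements that play no role in the payload. Viral genomic RNA is transcribed from a chimeric RSV promoter fused to a truncated 5' LTR, which makes production Tat-independent. The Ψ packaging signal with a partial gag sequence, the RRE and the cPPT/CTS support encapsidation, Rev-dependent nuclear export and efficient transduction. The ΔU3 3' LTR inactivates LTR promoter activity after integration, and an SV40 poly(A) signal follows it.

The internal cassette consists of a tetracycline response element with seven tetO copies joined to a minimal CMV promoter. This drives a bicistronic transcript encoding PAX7, followed by an EMCV IRES and EGFP, with a WPRE downstream to enhance transcript stability and expression. The catalogue lists a 1,557 bp human insert, whereas the automated annotation matches only a somewhat shorter stretch as a PAX7 fragment. Induction requires a tetracycline-controlled transactivator, which is not annotated on this plasmid and would therefore have to be supplied separately. No mammalian drug-selection marker is annotated, so the EGFP co-expressed with PAX7 serves to identify or sort induced cells. PAX7 is a transcription factor that regulates muscle stem cells, and the associated publication concerns engineering human pluripotent stem cells into functional skeletal muscle tissue.
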