Addgene plasmid #109372: pRRL-TetO-Pax7-IRES-EGFP
Purpose: Expresses Dox-inducible Pax7 together with a GFP reporter
Depositing lab: Nenad Bursac. Depositing organization: Duke University. Publication: Engineering human pluripotent stem cells into a functional skeletal muscle tissue. Rao L, Qian Y, Khodabukus A, Ribar T, Bursac N. Nat Commun. 2018 Jan 9;9(1):126. doi: 10.1038/s41467-017-02636-4. PubMed 29317646.
Backbone
  Vector backbone: PRRL
  Vector type: Mammalian Expression, Lentiviral
Growth in bacteria
  Bacterial resistance: Ampicillin, 100 μg/mL
  Growth temperature: 37°C
  Growth strain: NEB Stable
  Copy number: Unknown
Gene/Insert
  Gene/Insert name: Pax7
  Species: H. sapiens (human)
  Insert size (bp): 1557
Terms and licenses: Academic/Nonprofit Terms; Industry Terms: Not Available to Industry
How to cite: pRRL-TetO-Pax7-IRES-EGFP was a gift from Nenad Bursac (Addgene plasmid # 109372 ; http://n2t.net/addgene:109372 ; RRID:Addgene_109372)
